>Addgene plasmid #103227 | LSB-hsa-miR-135a-5p | depositor full sequence | sequence record 195503 | Full Sequence
AATTGAGGGGATAACGCAGGAAAGAACATGTGAGCAAAAGGCCAGCAAAAGGCCAGGAACCGTAAAAAGG
CCGCGTTGCTGGCGTTTTTCCATAGGCTCCGCCCCCCTGACGAGCATCACAAAAATCGACGCTCAAGTCA
GAGGTGGCGAAACCCGACAGGACTATAAAGATACCAGGCGTTTCCCCCTGGAAGCTCCCTCGTGCGCTCT
CCTGTTCCGACCCTGCCGCTTACCGGATACCTGTCCGCCTTTCTCCCTTCGGGAAGCGTGGCGCTTTCTC
ATAGCTCACGCTGTAGGTATCTCAGTTCGGTGTAGGTCGTTCGCTCCAAGCTGGGCTGTGTGCACGAACC
CCCCGTTCAGCCCGACCGCTGCGCCTTATCCGGTAACTATCGTCTTGAGTCCAACCCGGTAAGACACGAC
TTATCGCCACTGGCAGCAGCCACTGGTAACAGGATTAGCAGAGCGAGGTATGTAGGCGGTGCTACAGAGT
TCTTGAAGTGGTGGCCTAACTACGGCTACACTAGAAGAACAGTATTTGGTATCTGCGCTCTGCTGAAGCC
AGTTACCTTCGGAAAAAGAGTTGGTAGCTCTTGATCCGGCAAACAAACCACCGCTGGTAGCGGTGGTTTT
TTTGTTTGCAAGCAGCAGATTACGCGCAGAAAAAAAGGATCTCAAGAAGATCCTTTGATCTTTTCTACGG
GGTCTGACGCTCAGTGGAACGAAAACTCACGTTAAGGGATTTTGGTCATGAGATTATCAAAAAGGATCTT
CACCTAGATCCTTTTAAATTAAAAATGAAGTTTTAAATCAATCTAAAGTATATATGAGTAAACTTGGTCT
GACAGTTACCAATGCTTAATCAGTGAGGCACCTATCTCAGCGATCTGTCTATTTCGTTCATCCATAGTTG
CCTGACTCCCCGTCGTGTAGATAACTACGATACGGGAGGGCTTACCATCTGGCCCCAGTGCTGCAATGAT
ACCGCGAGAACCACGCTCACCGGCTCCAGATTTATCAGCAATAAACCAGCCAGCCGGAAGGGCCGAGCGC
AGAAGTGGTCCTGCAACTTTATCCGCCTCCATCCAGTCTATTAATTGTTGCCGGGAAGCTAGAGTAAGTA
GTTCGCCAGTTAATAGTTTGCGCAACGTTGTTGCCATTGCTACAGGCATCGTGGTGTCACGCTCGTCGTT
TGGTATGGCTTCATTCAGCTCCGGTTCCCAACGATCAAGGCGAGTTACATGATCCCCCATGTTGTGCAAA
AAAGCGGTTAGCTCCTTCGGTCCTCCGATCGTTGTCAGAAGTAAGTTGGCCGCAGTGTTATCACTCATGG
TTATGGCAGCACTGCATAATTCTCTTACTGTCATGCCATCCGTAAGATGCTTTTCTGTGACTGGTGAGTA
CTCAACCAAGTCATTCTGAGAATAGTGTATGCGGCGACCGAGTTGCTCTTGCCCGGCGTCAATACGGGAT
AATACCGCGCCACATAGCAGAACTTTAAAAGTGCTCATCATTGGAAAACGTTCTTCGGGGCGAAAACTCT
CAAGGATCTTACCGCTGTTGAGATCCAGTTCGATGTAACCCACTCGTGCACCCAACTGATCTTCAGCATC
TTTTACTTTCACCAGCGTTTCTGGGTGAGCAAAAACAGGAAGGCAAAATGCCGCAAAAAAGGGAATAAGG
GCGACACGGAAATGTTGAATACTCATACTCTTCCTTTTTCAATATTATTGAAGCATTTATCAGGGTTATT
GTCTCATGAGCGGATACATATTTGAATGTAGCTCCGAATTTCTCGAGGGCTTGTCGACGACGGCGGTCTC
CGTCGTCAGGATCATGAATTCGACCCGCCTGCCACCATGACCGAGTACAAGCCCACGGTGCGCCTCGCCA
CCCGCGACGACGTCCCCCGGGCCGTACGCACCCTCGCCGCCGCGTTCGCCGACTACCCCGCCACGCGCCA
CACCGTCGACCCGGACCGCCACATCGAGCGGGTCACCGAGCTGCAAGAACTCTTCCTCACGCGCGTCGGG
CTCGACATCGGCAAGGTGTGGGTCGCGGACGACGGCGCCGCGGTGGCGGTCTGGACCACGCCGGAGAGCG
TCGAAGCGGGGGCGGTGTTCGCCGAGATCGGCCCGCGCATGGCCGAGTTGAGCGGTTCCCGGCTGGCCGC
GCAGCAACAGATGGAAGGCCTCCTGGCGCCGCACCGGCCCAAGGAGCCCGCGTGGTTCCTGGCCACCGTC
GGCGTCTCGCCCGACCACCAGGGCAAGGGTCTGGGCAGCGCCGTCGTGCTCCCCGGAGTGGAGGCGGCCG
AGCGCGCCGGGGTGCCCGCCTTCCTGGAGACATCCGCGCCCCGCAACCTCCCCTTCTACGAGCGGCTCGG
CTTCACCGTCACCGCCGACGTCGAGGTGCCCGAAGGACCGCGCACCTGGTGCATGACCCGCAAGCCCGGT
GCCTGATACGCGTGAATTCACTCCTCAGGTGCAGGCTGCCTATCAGAAGGTGGTGGCTGGTGTGGCCAAT
GCCCTGGCTCACAAATACCACTGAGATCTTTTTCCCTCTGCCAAAAATTATGGGGACATCATGAAGCCCC
TTGAGCATCTGACTTCTGGCTAATAAAGGAAATTTATTTTCATTGCAATAGTGTGTTGGAATTTTTTGTG
TCTCTCACTCGGAAGGACATATGGGAGGGCAAATCATTTAAAACATCAGAATGAGTATTTGGTTTAGAGT
TTGGCAACATATGCCCATATGCTGGCTGCCATGAACAAAGGTTGGCTATAAAGAGGTCATCAGTATATGA
AACAGCCCCCTGCTGTCCATTCCTTATTCCATAGAAAAGCCTTGACTTGAGGTTAGATTTTTTTTATATT
TTGTTTTGTGTTATTTTTTTCTTTAACATCCCTAAAATTTTCCTTACATGTTTTACTAGCCAGATTTTTC
CTCCTCTCCTGACTACTCCCAGTCATAGCTGTCCCTCTTCTCTTATGGAGATCCCTCGACCTGCAGCCCA
AGCTTGAATTCTCTAGAATTACCCTGTTATCCCTATGCTTGGTTTACCGAGCTCTTATTGGTTTTCAAAC
TTCATTGACTGTGCCCAACGCGCCTGGGAGCTCACGGGGACAGCCCCCCCCCAAAGCCCCCAGGGATGTA
ATTACGTCCCTCCCCCGCTAGGGGGCAGCAGCGAGCCGCCCGGGGCTCCGCTCCGGTCCGGCGCTCCCCC
CGCATCCCCGAGCCGGCAGCGTGCGGGGACAGCCCGGGCACGGGGAAGGTGGCACGGGATCGCTTTCCTC
TGAACGCTTCTCGCTGCTCTTTGAGCCTGCAGACACCTGGGGGGATACGGGGAAAAAGCTAGGCTGAAAG
ACCGGTTCTTAGAATGACACGCGCCTGGGAGCTCACGGGGACAGCCCCCCCCCAAAGCCCCCAGGGATGT
AATTACGTCCCTCCCCCGCTAGGGGGCAGCAGCGAGCCGCCCGGGGCTCCGCTCCGGTCCGGCGCTCCCC
CCGCATCCCCGAGCCGGCAGCGTGCGGGGACAGCCCGGGCACGGGGAAGGTGGCACGGGATCGCTTTCCT
CTGAACGCTTCTCGCTGCTCTTTGAGCCTGCAGACACCTGGGGGGATACGGGGAAAAAGCTAACTTCTGA
GACGACAACTTTGTATAGAAAAGTTGGCTCCGAATTCGCCCTTGACAGCAGAGATCCAGTTTGGTTAATT
AATTGGCTCCGGTGCCCGTCAGTGGGCAGAGCGCACATCGCCCACAGTCCCCGAGAAGTTGTGGGGAGGG
GTCGGCAATTGAACCGGTGCCTAGAGAAGGTGGCGCGGGGTAAACTGGGAAAGTGATGTCGTGTACTGGC
TCCGCCTTTTTCCCGAGGGTGGGGGAGAACCGTATATAAGTGCAGTAGTCGCCGTGAACGTTCTTTTTCG
CAACGGGTTTGCCGCCAGAACACAGGTAAGTGCCGTGTGTGGTTCCCGCGGGCCTGGCCTCTTTACGGGT
TATGGCCCTTGCGTGCCTTGAATTACTTCCACCTGGCTGCAGTACGTGATTCTTGATCCCGAGCTTCGGG
TTGGAAGTGGGTGGGAGAGTTCGAGGCCTTGCGCTTAAGGAGCCCCTTCGCCTCGTGCTTGAGTTGAGGC
CTGGCCTGGGCGCTGGGGCCGCCGCGTGCGAATCTGGTGGCACCTTCGCGCCTGTCTCGCTGCTTTCGAT
AAGTCTCTAGCCATTTAAAATTTTTGATGACCTGCTGCGACGCTTTTTTTCTGGCAAGATAGTCTTGTAA
ATGCGGGCCAAGATCTGCACACTGGTATTTCGGTTTTTGGGGCCGCGGGCGGCGACGGGGCCCGTGCGTC
CCAGCGCACATGTTCGGCGAGGCGGGGCCTGCGAGCGCGGCCACCGAGAATCGGACGGGGGTAGTCTCAA
GCTGGCCGGCCTGCTCTGGTGCCTGGCCTCGCGCCGCCGTGTATCGCCCCGCCCTGGGCGGCAAGGCTGG
CCCGGTCGGCACCAGTTGCGTGAGCGGAAAGATGGCCGCTTCCCGGCCCTGCTGCAGGGAGCTCAAAATG
GAGGACGCGGCGCTCGGGAGAGCGGGCGGGTGAGTCACCCACACAAAGGAAAAGGGCCTTTCCGTCCTCA
GCCGTCGCTTCATGTGACTCCACGGAGTACCGGGCGCCGTCCAGGCACCTCGATTAGTTCTCGAGCTTTT
GGAGTACGTCGTCTTTAGGTTGGGGGGAGGGGTTTTATGCGATGGAGTTTCCCCACACTGAGTGGGTGGA
GACTGAAGTTAGGCCAGCTTGGCACTTGATGTAATTCTCCTTGGAATTTGCCCTTTTTGAGTTTGGATCT
TGGTTCATTCTCAAGCCTCAGACAGTGGTTCAAAGTTTTTTTCTTCCATTTCAGGTGTCGTGAGAAGGGC
GAATTCGACCCAAGTTTGTACAAAAAAGCAGGCTGGATCCAGGTGCCACCATGGTGAGCGAGCTGATTAA
GGAGAACATGCACATGAAGCTGTACATGGAGGGCACCGTGAACAACCACCACTTCAAGTGCACATCCGAG
GGCGAAGGCAAGCCCTACGAGGGCACCCAGACCATGAGAATCAAGGCGGTCGAGGGCGGCCCTCTCCCCT
TCGCCTTCGACATCCTGGCTACCAGCTTCATGTACGGCAGCAAAACCTTCATCAACCACACCCAGGGCAT
CCCCGACTTCTTTAAGCAGTCCTTCCCCGAGGGCTTCACATGGGAGAGAGTCACCACATACGAAGATGGG
GGCGTGCTGACCGCTACCCAGGACACCAGCCTCCAGGACGGCTGCCTCATCTACAACGTCAAGATCAGAG
GGGTGAACTTCCCATCCAACGGCCCTGTGATGCAGAAGAAAACACTCGGCTGGGAGGCCTCCACCGAGAC
ACTGTACCCCGCTGACGGCGGCCTGGAAGGCAGAGCCGACATGGCCCTGAAGCTCGTGGGCGGGGGCCAC
CTGATCTGCAACCTTAAGACCACATACAGATCCAAGAAACCCGCTAAGAACCTCAAGATGCCCGGCGTCT
ACTATGTGGACAGGAGACTGGAAAGAATCAAGGAGGCCGACAAAGAGACATACGTCGAGCAGCACGAGGT
GGCTGTGGCCAGATACTGCGACCTCCCTAGCAAACTGGGGCACAAACTTAATTGAGAATTCTACCACCCA
GCTTTCTTGTACAAAGTGGTACGTCTCAAGACCAGAGGTCTCTGCTTAGCTGTAGTCACATAGGAATAAA
AAGCCATATCACATAGGAATAAAAAGCCATATCACATAGGAATAAAAAGCCATATCACATAGGAATAAAA
AGCCATACAACCAGAAGAGACCTGTGCTTCACTCCTCAGGTGCAGGCTGCCTATCAGAAGGTGGTGGCTG
GTGTGGCCAATGCCCTGGCTCACAAATACCACTGAGATCTTTTTCCCTCTGCCAAAAATTATGGGGACAT
CATGAAGCCCCTTGAGCATCTGACTTCTGGCTAATAAAGGAAATTTATTTTCATTGCAATAGTGTGTTGG
AATTTTTTGTGTCTCTCACTCGGAAGGACATATGGGAGGGCAAATCATTTAAAACATCAGAATGAGTATT
TGGTTTAGAGTTTGGCAACATATGCCCATATGCTGGCTGCCATGAACAAAGGTTGGCTATAAAGAGGTCA
TCAGTATATGAAACAGCCCCCTGCTGTCCATTCCTTATTCCATAGAAAAGCCTTGACTTGAGGTTAGATT
TTTTTTATATTTTGTTTTGTGTTATTTTTTTCTTTAACATCCCTAAAATTTTCCTTACATGTTTTACTAG
CCAGATTTTTCCTCCTCTCCTGACTACTCCCAGTCATAGCTGTCCCTCTTCTCTTATGGAGATCCCGAGC
GGTGCGTTTTTATGCTTGTAGTATTGTATAATGTTTTTAAGATCCAAGCTTCTGACCTCTTCTCTTCCTC
CCACAGGGCCTCGAGACAATTGCATCGATGGTACCAGTGAAAGTCTGCAATGAATTCGAGTTGGCGCGCC
TGTCATTCTAAATCTCTCTTTCAGCCTAAAGCTTTTTCCCCGTATCCCCCCAGGTGTCTGCAGGCTCAAA
GAGCAGCGAGAAGCGTTCAGAGGAAAGCGATCCCGTGCCACCTTCCCCGTGCCCGGGCTGTCCCCGCACG
CTGCCGGCTCGGGGATGCGGGGGGAGCGCCGGACCGGAGCGGAGCCCCGGGCGGCTCGCTGCTGCCCCCT
AGCGGGGGAGGGACGTAATTACATCCCTGGGGGCTTTGGGAGGGGGCTGTCCCCGTGAGCTCCCAGGCGC
GCCTGTCATTCTAAATCTCTCTTTCAGCCTAAAGCTTTTTCCCCGTATCCCCCCAGGTGTCTGCAGGCTC
AAAGAGCAGCGAGAAGCGTTCAGAGGAAAGCGATCCCGTGCCACCTTCCCCGTGCCCGGGCTGTCCCCGC
ACGCTGCCGGCTCGGGGATGCGGGGGGAGCGCCGGACCGGAGCGGAGCCCCGGGCGGCTCGCTGCTGCCC
CCTAGCGGGGGAGGGACGTAATTACATCCCTGGGGGCTTTGGGGGGGGGCTGTCCCCGTGAGCTCCCAGG
CGCGCCAACTCGGTACCGTATCGATGTCGACGTTAACGCTAGTGATATCAACTTTGTATAGAAAAGTTGG
CTCCGAATTCGCCCTTGACAGCAGAGATCCAGTTTGGTTAATTAATTGGCTCCGGTGCCCGTCAGTGGGC
AGAGCGCACATCGCCCACAGTCCCCGAGAAGTTGTGGGGAGGGGTCGGCAATTGAACCGGTGCCTAGAGA
AGGTGGCGCGGGGTAAACTGGGAAAGTGATGTCGTGTACTGGCTCCGCCTTTTTCCCGAGGGTGGGGGAG
AACCGTATATAAGTGCAGTAGTCGCCGTGAACGTTCTTTTTCGCAACGGGTTTGCCGCCAGAACACAGGT
AAGTGCCGTGTGTGGTTCCCGCGGGCCTGGCCTCTTTACGGGTTATGGCCCTTGCGTGCCTTGAATTACT
TCCACCTGGCTGCAGTACGTGATTCTTGATCCCGAGCTTCGGGTTGGAAGTGGGTGGGAGAGTTCGAGGC
CTTGCGCTTAAGGAGCCCCTTCGCCTCGTGCTTGAGTTGAGGCCTGGCCTGGGCGCTGGGGCCGCCGCGT
GCGAATCTGGTGGCACCTTCGCGCCTGTCTCGCTGCTTTCGATAAGTCTCTAGCCATTTAAAATTTTTGA
TGACCTGCTGCGACGCTTTTTTTCTGGCAAGATAGTCTTGTAAATGCGGGCCAAGATCTGCACACTGGTA
TTTCGGTTTTTGGGGCCGCGGGCGGCGACGGGGCCCGTGCGTCCCAGCGCACATGTTCGGCGAGGCGGGG
CCTGCGAGCGCGGCCACCGAGAATCGGACGGGGGTAGTCTCAAGCTGGCCGGCCTGCTCTGGTGCCTGGC
CTCGCGCCGCCGTGTATCGCCCCGCCCTGGGCGGCAAGGCTGGCCCGGTCGGCACCAGTTGCGTGAGCGG
AAAGATGGCCGCTTCCCGGCCCTGCTGCAGGGAGCTCAAAATGGAGGACGCGGCGCTCGGGAGAGCGGGC
GGGTGAGTCACCCACACAAAGGAAAAGGGCCTTTCCGTCCTCAGCCGTCGCTTCATGTGACTCCACGGAG
TACCGGGCGCCGTCCAGGCACCTCGATTAGTTCTCGAGCTTTTGGAGTACGTCGTCTTTAGGTTGGGGGG
AGGGGTTTTATGCGATGGAGTTTCCCCACACTGAGTGGGTGGAGACTGAAGTTAGGCCAGCTTGGCACTT
GATGTAATTCTCCTTGGAATTTGCCCTTTTTGAGTTTGGATCTTGGTTCATTCTCAAGCCTCAGACAGTG
GTTCAAAGTTTTTTTCTTCCATTTCAGGTGTCGTGAGAAGGGCGAATTCGACCCAAGTTTGTACAAAAAA
GCAGGCTCGCCACCATGGTGAGCAAGGGCGAGGAGCTGTTCACCGGGGTGGTGCCCATCCTGGTCGAGCT
GGACGGCGACGTAAACGGCCACAAGTTCAGCGTGAGGGGCGAGGGCGAGGGCGATGCCACCAACGGCAAG
CTGACCCTGAAGTTCATCTGCACCACCGGCAAGCTGCCCGTGCCCTGGCCCACCCTCGTGACCACCCTGA
GCCACGGCGTGCAGTGCTTCGCCCGCTACCCCGACCACATGAAGCAGCACGACTTCTTCAAGTCCGCCAT
GCCCGAAGGCTACGTCCAGGAGCGCACCATCTTCTTCAAGGACGACGGCACCTACAAGACCCGCGCCGAG
GTGAAGTTCGAGGGCGACACCCTAGTGAACCGCATCGAGCTGAAGGGCGTCGACTTCAAGGAGGACGGCA
ACATCCTGGGGCACAAGCTGGAGTACAACTTCAACAGCCACAACATCTATATCATGGCCGTCAAGCAGAA
GAACGGCATCAAGGTGAACTTCAAGATCCGCCACAACGTGGAGGACGGCAGCGTGCAGCTCGCCGACCAC
TACCAGCAGAACACCCCCATCGGCGACGGCCCCGTGCTGCTGCCCGACAGCCACTACCTGAGCACCCAGT
CCGTGCTGAGCAAAGACCCCAACGAGAAGCGCGATCACATGGTCCTGCTGGAGTTCCGCACCGCCGCCGG
GATCACTCTCGGCATGGACGAGCTGTACAAGTAATACCACCCAGCTTTCTTGTACAAAGTGGTACGCGTG
AATTCACTCCTCAGGTGCAGGCTGCCTATCAGAAGGTGGTGGCTGGTGTGGCCAATGCCCTGGCTCACAA
ATACCACTGAGATCTTTTTCCCTCTGCCAAAAATTATGGGGACATCATGAAGCCCCTTGAGCATCTGACT
TCTGGCTAATAAAGGAAATTTATTTTCATTGCAATAGTGTGTTGGAATTTTTTGTGTCTCTCACTCGGAA
GGACATATGGGAGGGCAAATCATTTAAAACATCAGAATGAGTATTTGGTTTAGAGTTTGGCAACATATGC
CCATATGCTGGCTGCCATGAACAAAGGTTGGCTATAAAGAGGTCATCAGTATATGAAACAGCCCCCTGCT
GTCCATTCCTTATTCCATAGAAAAGCCTTGACTTGAGGTTAGATTTTTTTTATATTTTGTTTTGTGTTAT
TTTTTTCTTTAACATCCCTAAAATTTTCCTTACATGTTTTACTAGCCAGATTTTTCCTCCTCTCCTGACT
ACTCCCAGTCATAGCTGTCCCTCTTCTCTTATGGAGATCCCTCGACCTGCAGCCCAAGCTTGGCGTAATC
ATGGTCATAGCTGTTTCCTGTGTGAAATTGTTATCCGCTCACAATTCCACACAACATACGAGCCGGAAGC
ATAAAGTGTAAAGCCTGGGGTGCCTAATGAGTGAGCTAACTCACATTAATTGCGTTGCGCTCACTGCCCG
CTTTCCAGTCGGGAAACCTGTCGTGCCAGCGGATCGACAGTACTAAGCTTGGTCTAATACCCAATCTCTC
GTCTTATCCAGATGTTTTATACGCCTCTGGCCCGTGTCTCAAAATCTCTGATGTTACATTGCACAAGATA
AAATAATATCATCATGAACAATAAAACTGTCTGCTTACATAAACAGTAATACAAGGGGTGTTATGAGCCA
TATTCAACGGGAAACGTCGAGGCCGCGATTAAATTCCAACATGGATGCTGATTTATATGGGTATAAATGG
GCTCGCGATAATGTCGGGCAATCAGGTGCGACAATCTATCGCTTGTATGGGAAGCCCGATGCGCCAGAGT
TGTTTCTGAAACATGGCAAAGGTAGCGTTGCCAATGATGTTACAGATGAGATGGTCAGACTAAACTGGCT
GACGGAATTTATGCCTCTTCCGACCATCAAGCATTTTATCCGTACTCCTGATGATGCATGGTTACTCACC
ACTGCGATCCCCGGAAAAACAGCATTCCAGGTATTAGAAGAATATCCTGATTCAGGTGAAAATATTGTTG
ATGCGCTGGCAGTGTTCCTGCGCCGGTTGCATTCGATTCCTGTTTGTAATTGTCCTTTTAACAGCGATCG
CGTATTTCGTCTCGCTCAGGCGCAATCACGAATGAATAACGGTTTGGTTGATGCGAGTGATTTTGATGAC
GAGCGTAATGGCTGGCCTGTTGAACAAGTCTGGAAAGAAATGCATAAACTTTTGCCATTCTCACCGGATT
CAGTCGTCACTCATGGTGATTTCTCACTTGATAACCTTATTTTTGACGAGGGGAAATTAATAGGTTGTAT
TGATGTTGGACGAGTCGGAATCGCAGACCGATACCAGGATCTTGCCATCCTATGGAACTGCCTCGGTGAG
TTTTCTCCTTCATTACAGAAACGGCTTTTTCAAAAATATGGTATTGATAATCCTGATATGAATAAATTGC
AGTTTCATTTGATGCTCGATGAGTTTTTCTAATCAGAATTGGTTAATTGGTTGTAACACTGGCAGAGCAT
TACGCTGACTTGACGGGACGGCGCAAGCTCATGACCAAAATCCCTTAACGTGAGTTACGCGTCGTTCCAC
TGAGCGTCAGAGGTATCACTAGTATTACAGAGGTAAGTTATAACAGTCGCCTAACCC
Features (pLannotate 1.2.2; 28 found; start..end, strand, type, name):
     87..675     -  rep_origin     ori: high-copy-number ColE1/pMB1/pBR322/pUC origin of replication
    846..1706    -  CDS            AmpR: β-lactamase; bla; confers resistance to ampicillin, carbenicillin, and related antibiotics
   1707..1778    -  promoter       AmpR promoter: bla
   1857..2456    +  CDS            PuroR: puromycin N-acetyltransferase; pac from Streptomyces alboniger; confers resistance to puromycin
   2461..2541    +  CDS            HBB (fragment): HBB_PONPY - Experimental evidence at transcript level: Swiss-Prot protein existence level 2. Involved in oxygen transport from the lung to the various peripheral tissues. From Pongo pygmaeus (Bornean orangutan).
   2612..2667    +  polyA_signal   β-globin poly(A) signal: rabbit β-globin polyadenylation signal (Gil and Proudfoot, 1987)
   3646..3666    +  protein_bind   attB4: mutant version of attB; core recombination site for the Gateway® BP reaction BP Clonase™
   3734..3945    +  promoter       EF-1α core promoter: core promoter for human elongation factor EF-1α
   3946..4884    +  intron         EF-1α intron A: intron upstream of the start codon of human EF-1α
   4911..4931    +  protein_bind   attB1: mutant version of attB; core recombination site for the Gateway® BP reaction BP Clonase™
   4951..5646    +  CDS            mKate2: mKate2 is a basic (constitutively fluorescent) red fluorescent protein published in 2009, derived from Entacmaea quadricolor. It is reported to be a rapidly-maturing monomer with moderate acid sensitivity.
   5666..5690    -  protein_bind   attB2: mutant version of attB; recombination site for the Gateway® BP reaction BP Clonase™
   5838..5912    +  CDS            HBB (fragment): HBB_PONPY - Experimental evidence at transcript level: Swiss-Prot protein existence level 2. Involved in oxygen transport from the lung to the various peripheral tissues. From Pongo pygmaeus (Bornean orangutan).
   5983..6038    +  polyA_signal   β-globin poly(A) signal: rabbit β-globin polyadenylation signal (Gil and Proudfoot, 1987)
   6422..6447    +  misc_feature   SA: splice acceptor site
   7119..7139    +  protein_bind   attB4: mutant version of attB; core recombination site for the Gateway® BP reaction BP Clonase™
   7207..7418    +  promoter       EF-1α core promoter: core promoter for human elongation factor EF-1α
   7419..8357    +  intron         EF-1α intron A: intron upstream of the start codon of human EF-1α
   8384..8404    +  protein_bind   attB1: mutant version of attB; core recombination site for the Gateway® BP reaction BP Clonase™
   8415..9131    +  CDS            EBFP2: EBFP2 is a basic (constitutively fluorescent) blue fluorescent protein published in 2007, derived from Aequorea victoria. It is reported to be a rapidly-maturing monomer with moderate acid sensitivity.
   9139..9163    -  protein_bind   attB2: mutant version of attB; recombination site for the Gateway® BP reaction BP Clonase™
   9167..9247    +  CDS            HBB (fragment): HBB_PONPY - Experimental evidence at transcript level: Swiss-Prot protein existence level 2. Involved in oxygen transport from the lung to the various peripheral tissues. From Pongo pygmaeus (Bornean orangutan).
   9318..9373    +  polyA_signal   β-globin poly(A) signal: rabbit β-globin polyadenylation signal (Gil and Proudfoot, 1987)
   9756..9778    -  protein_bind   lac operator (fragment): The lac repressor binds to the lac operator to inhibit transcription in E. coli. This inhibition can be relieved by adding lactose or isopropyl-β-D-thiogalactopyranoside (IPTG). lac repressor encoded by lacI
   9782..9812    -  promoter       lac promoter: promoter for the E. coli lac operon
   9827..9848    -  protein_bind   CAP binding site: CAP binding activates transcription in the presence of cAMP. E. coli catabolite activator protein
   9861..9900    -  CDS            lacI (fragment): lac repressor; lacI; The lac repressor binds to the lac operator to inhibit transcription in E. coli. This inhibition can be relieved by adding lactose or isopropyl-β-D-thiogalactopyranoside (IPTG).
  10073..10882   +  CDS            KanR: aminoglycoside phosphotransferase; aph(3')-Ia; confers resistance to kanamycin in bacteria or G418 (Geneticin®) in eukaryotes
