[The description below was written by a language model from this plasmid's Addgene catalogue record and pLannotate feature annotations shown in this document.]
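Description:
LSB-hsa-miR-135a-5p is a mammalian expression plasmid of about 11 kb, built on the Low Sensor Backbone (LSB), that reports the activity of the human microRNA miR-135a-5p by two-colour fluorescence. It replicates in E. coli from a high-copy ColE1/pUC-type origin. It carries both an ampicillin resistance gene (β-lactamase with its own promoter) and a kanamycin resistance gene (aph(3')-Ia), and the record lists selection with both antibiotics.

The payload consists of two parallel transcription units in the same orientation. Each is driven by the human EF-1α core promoter with its intron A and terminated by a rabbit β-globin polyadenylation signal. One unit encodes the red fluorescent protein mKate2, and the catalogue entry states that the miR-135a-5p target sequence lies in its 3' UTR. The target is not annotated as a separate feature in the table. The other unit encodes the blue protein EBFP2 and has no microRNA target, so it serves as an internal reference for delivery and expression level. When miR-135a-5p is active in transfected cells, mKate2 output falls relative to EBFP2, and the ratio measures microRNA activity. Gateway attB4, attB1 and attB2 scars flank the promoters and coding sequences, which suggests an earlier recombinational assembly of the units, although the insert itself was added by Gibson cloning.

A puromycin N-acetyltransferase gene with its own β-globin poly(A) signal allows puromycin selection, but no mammalian promoter is annotated directly upstream of it. The depositor warns that the repeated poly(A) elements make the plasmid inherently unstable. The physical plasmid also differs slightly from the deposited sequence, with short insertions flanking the puromycin coding region that reportedly do not impair selection.
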