Addgene plasmid #103227: LSB-hsa-miR-135a-5p
Purpose: Used to sense miRNA activity using fluorescence based tools. hsa-miR-135a-5p target in 3' UTR of of mKate. miRNA activity can be measured by the repression of mKate2 relative to EBFP2 fluorescent proteins . Plasmid is inherently unstable; please see Depositor Comments
Depositing lab: Ron Weiss. Depositing organization: Massachusetts Institute of Technology. Publication: A mixed antagonistic/synergistic miRNA repression model enables accurate predictions of multi-input miRNA sensor activity. Gam JJ, Babb J, Weiss R. Nat Commun. 2018 Jun 22;9(1):2430. doi: 10.1038/s41467-018-04575-0. PubMed 29934631.
Backbone
  Vector backbone: Low Sensor Backbone (LSB)
  Vector type: Mammalian Expression, Synthetic Biology
Growth in bacteria
  Bacterial resistance: Ampicillin and Kanamycin, 100 & 50 μg/mL
  Growth temperature: 30°C
  Growth strain: NEB Stable
  Copy number: High Copy
Gene/Insert
  Gene/Insert name: hsa-miR-135a-5p target
  Species: H. sapiens (human)
  Promoter: EF-1a
  Cloning method: Gibson Cloning
Terms and licenses: Academic/Nonprofit Terms; Industry Terms: Not Available to Industry
Depositor comments: Please note that this plasmid is inherently unstable due to a repeating poly A element. We recommend performing a diagnostic digest on multiple colonies upon receipt. The depositors would like to note the presence of several discrepancies between the depositor sequence and physical plasmid sequence. In particular, the sequences upstream and downstream of the puromycin coding region have 10 bp insertions which do not affect the ability to perform puromycin selection. The sequences for those regions within the physical plasmids are as follows: Upstream of Puro: GAATTCGACCGCCTGTCTCAAGGTGCCACC; Downstream of Puro: GCTTTGAGACTACGCGTGAATTCACTCCTC.
How to cite: LSB-hsa-miR-135a-5p was a gift from Ron Weiss (Addgene plasmid # 103227 ; http://n2t.net/addgene:103227 ; RRID:Addgene_103227)
