>Addgene plasmid #103227 | LSB-hsa-miR-135a-5p | depositor partial sequence | sequence record 195504 | hsa-miR-135a-5p target
TCACATAGGAATAAAAAGCCATA
