>Addgene plasmid #103227 | LSB-hsa-miR-135a-5p | addgene partial sequence | sequence record 226607 | mKate2-F 5'-ACCCGCTAAGAACCTCAAGA-3'
GAGGCCGACAAAGAGACATACGTCGAGCAGCACGAGGTGGCTGTGGCCAGATACTGCGACCTCCCTAGCA
AACTGGGGCACAAACTTAATTGAGAATTCTACCACCCAGCTTTCTTGTACAAAGTGGTACGTCTCAAGAC
CAGAGGTCTCTGCTTAGCTGTAGTCACATAGGAATAAAAAGCCATATCACATAGGAATAAAAAGCCATAT
CACATAGGAATAAAAAGCCATATCACATAGGAATAAAAAGCCATACAACCAGAAGAGACCTGTGCTTCAC
TCCTCAGGTGCAGGCTGCCTATCAGAAGGTGGTGGCTGGTGTGGCCAATGCCCTGGCTCACAAATACCAC
TGAGATCTTTTTCCCTCTGCCAAAAATTATGGGGACATCATGAAGCCCCTTGAGCATCTGACTTCTGGCT
AATAAAGGAAATTTATTTTCATTGCAATAGTGTGTTGGAATTTTTTGTGTCTCTCACTCGGAAGGACATA
TGGGAGGGCAAATCATTTAAAACATCAGAATGAGTATTTGGTTTAGAGTTTGGCAACATATGCCCATATG
CTGGCTGCCATGAACAAAGGTTGGCTATAAAGAGGTCATCAGTATA
